>Addgene plasmid #110967 | PF3D7_1310500-COMP-blac-flag-his | depositor full sequence | sequence record 208693 | PF3D7_1310500-COMP-blac-flag-his sequence 8014 bps
CTCGAGAAAGGCGTCTAACCAGTCACAGTCGCAAGGTAGGCTGAGCACCGTGGCGGGCGGCAGCGGGTGG
CGGTCGGGGTTGTTTCTGGCGGAGGTGCTGCTGATGATGTAATTAAAGTAGGCGGTCTTGAGACGGCGGA
TGGTCGAGGTGAGGTGTGGCAGGCTTGAGATCCAGCTGTTGGGGTGAGTACTCCCTCTCAAAAGCGGGCA
TTACTTCTGCGCTAAGATTGTCAGTTTCCAAAAACGAGGAGGATTTGATATTCACCTGGCCCGATCTGGC
CATACACTTGAGTGACAATGACATCCACTTTGCCTTTCTCTCCACAGGTGTCCACTCCCAGGTCCAAGTT
TGCCACCATGGAGTTTCAGACCCAGGTACTCATGTCCCTGCTGCTCTGCATGTCTGGTGCGGCCGCCGAT
GAGGACGTGATCGAGCTGAAGAACAACTACATCGAGGGCATCGTGAAGGGCGACGCCGACCTGCTGTTCA
ACTGCGCCATCTACCTGGACAGCGACACCTACGTGTCCCCAAAGAGCGACGGCAAGTTCCTGTTCAAGAA
CGTGAAAGAGGGCGAGTACACTATGTACGTGAACCACCCCTACCTCGAGTTCAACAAGTACTACGTGGAA
GTGAAGAAGCAGATCACCCGGAACAACGGCGCCCTGTACCTGGTGCAGGCCTACGAGCTGAACCTGCCCT
TCGAGAAGTCCAACCTGATCGTGAACAACATCGTGTTCAAGGCCAAGCGGATCTACGACTTCCTGATCCC
CGGCGCGCCGTCGACCTCCATCACGGCCTATAAGAGTGAGGGGGAGTCAGCGGAGTTCTCCTTCCCACTC
AACCTTGGAGAGGAAAGCCTGCAGGGAGAGTTGAGATGGAAGGCAGAGAAGGCTCCTTCTTCCCAGTCCT
GGATCACCTTCTCCCTAAAGAACCAAAAGGTGTCTGTGCAGAAGTCTACTAGCAACCCCAAGTTCCAGCT
GTCCGAAACGCTCCCACTCACCCTTCAGATACCCCAGGTCTCCCTTCAGTTTGCTGGTTCTGGCAACCTG
ACCCTGACTCTGGACAGAGGGATACTGTATCAGGAAGTGAACCTGGTGGTGATGAAAGTGACTCAGCCCG
ACAGCAACACTTTGACCTGTGAGGTGATGGGACCCACCTCACCCAAGATGAGACTGATCTTGAAGCAGGA
GAATCAGGAGGCCAGGGTCTCCAGGCAGGAGAAAGTGATTCAAGTGCAGGCCCCTGAAGCAGGGGTGTGG
CAATGTCTACTGAGTGAAGGTGAAGAGGTCAAGATGGACTCCAAGATCCAGGTTTTATCCAAAGGGTTGA
ATTCCGGCGGCGGCTCCGGAGGCGGTACCGGTGGCGGCGACCTAGCCCCACAGATGCTTCGAGAACTCCA
GGAGACTAATGCGGCGCTGCAAGACGTGAGAGAGCTCTTGCGACAGCAGGTCAAGGAGATCACCTTCCTG
AAGAATACGGTGATGGAATGTGACGCCTGCGGTCTAGACAGAAACCTGCCTCCACTAGCACCTCTGGGCC
CACACCCAGAAACGCTGGTGAAAGTAAAAGATGCTGAAGATCAGTTGGGTGCACGAGTGGGTTACATCGA
ACTGGATCTCAACAGCGGTAAGATCCTTGAGAGTTTTCGCCCCGAAGAACGTTTTCCAATGATGAGCACT
TTTAAAGTTCTGCTATGTGGCGCGGTATTATCCCGTATTGACGCCGGGCAAGAGCAACTCGGTCGCCGCA
TACACTATTCTCAGAATGACTTGGTTGAGTACTCACCAGTCACAGAAAAGCATCTTACGGATGGCATGAC
AGTAAGAGAATTATGCAGTGCTGCCATAACCATGAGTGATAACACTGCGGCCAACTTACTTCTGACAACG
ATCGGAGGACCGAAGGAGCTAACCGCTTTTTTGCACAACATGGGGGATCATGTAACTCGCCTTGATCGTT
GGGAACCGGAGCTGAATGAAGCCATACCAAACGACGAGCGTGACACCACGATGCCTGTAGCAATGGCAAC
AACGTTGCGCAAACTATTAACTGGCGAACTACTTACTCTAGCTTCCCGGCAACAATTAATAGACTGGATG
GAGGCGGATAAAGTTGCAGGACCACTTCTGCGCTCGGCCCTTCCGGCTGGCTGGTTTATTGCTGATAAAT
CTGGAGCCGGTGAGCGTGGGTCTCGCGGTATCATTGCAGCACTGGGGCCAGATGGTAAGCCCTCCCGTAT
CGTAGTTATCTACACGACGGGGAGTCAGGCAACTATGGATGAACGAAATAGACAGATCGCTGAGATAGGT
GCCTCACTGATTAAGCATTGGGGCCCTGACTACAAAGACCATGACGGTGATTATAAAGATCATGACATCG
ATTACAAGGATGACGATGACAAGGGCCCTCACCACCACCATCACCACTAATTAATTAAGGATCCCCCGAC
CTCGACCTCTGGCTAATAAAGGAAATTTATTTTCATTGCAATAGTGTGTTGGAATTTTTTGTGTCTCTCA
CTCGGAAGGACATATGGGAGGGCAAATCATTTGGTCGAGATCCCTCGGAGATCTCTAGCTAGAGGATCGA
TCCCCGCCCCGGACGAACTAAACCTGACTACGACATCTCTGCCCCTTCTTCGCGGGGCAGTGCATGTAAT
CCCTTCAGTTGGTTGGTACAACTTGCCAACTGGGCCCTGTTCCACATGTGACACGGGGGGGGACCAAACA
CAAAGGGGTTCTCTGACTGTAGTTGACATCCTTATAAATGGATGTGCACATTTGCCAACACTGAGTGGCT
TTCATCCTGGAGCAGACTTTGCAGTCTGTGGACTGCAACACAACATTGCCTTTATGTGTAACTCTTGGCT
GAAGCTCTTACACCAATGCTGGGGGACATGTACCTCCCAGGGGCCCAGGAAGACTACGGGAGGCTACACC
AACGTCAATCAGAGGGGCCTGTGTAGCTACCGATAAGCGGACCCTCAAGAGGGCATTAGCAATAGTGTTT
ATAAGGCCCCCTTGTTAACCCTAAACGGGTAGCATATGCTTCCCGGGTAGTAGTATATACTATCCAGACT
AACCCTAATTCAATAGCATATGTTACCCAACGGGAAGCATATGCTATCGAATTAGGGTTAGTAAAAGGGT
CCTAAGGAACAGCGATATCTCCCACCCCATGAGCTGTCACGGTTTTATTTACATGGGGTCAGGATTCCAC
GAGGGTAGTGAACCATTTTAGTCACAAGGGCAGTGGCTGAAGATCAAGGAGCGGGCAGTGAACTCTCCTG
AATCTTCGCCTGCTTCTTCATTCTCCTTCGTTTAGCTAATAGAATAACTGCTGAGTTGTGAACAGTAAGG
TGTATGTGAGGTGCTCGAAAACAAGGTTTCAGGTGACGCCCCCAGAATAAAATTTGGACGGGGGGTTCAG
TGGTGGCATTGTGCTATGACACCAATATAACCCTCACAAACCCCTTGGGCAATAAATACTAGTGTAGGAA
TGAAACATTCTGAATATCTTTAACAATAGAAATCCATGGGGTGGGGACAAGCCGTAAAGACTGGATGTCC
ATCTCACACGAATTTATGGCTATGGGCAACACATAATCCTAGTGCAATATGATACTGGGGTTATTAAGAT
GTGTCCCAGGCAGGGACCAAGACAGGTGAACCATGTTGTTACACTCTATTTGTAACAAGGGGAAAGAGAG
TGGACGCCGACAGCAGCGGACTCCACTGGTTGTCTCTAACACCCCCGAAAATTAAACGGGGCTCCACGCC
AATGGGGCCCATAAACAAAGACAAGTGGCCACTCTTTTTTTTGAAATTGTGGAGTGGGGGCACGCGTCAG
CCCCCACACGCCGCCCTGCGGTTTTGGACTGTAAAATAAGGGTGTAATAACTTGGCTGATTGTAACCCCG
CTAACCACTGCGGTCAAACCACTTGCCCACAAAACCACTAATGGCACCCCGGGGAATACCTGCATAAGTA
GGTGGGCGGGCCAAGATAGGGGCGCGATTGCTGCGATCTGGAGGACAAATTACACACACTTGCGCCTGAG
CGCCAAGCACAGGGTTGTTGGTCCTCATATTCACGAGGTCGCTGAGAGCACGGTGGGCTAATGTTGCCAT
GGGTAGCATATACTACCCAAATATCTGGATAGCATATGCTATCCTAATCTATATCTGGGTAGCATAGGCT
ATCCTAATCTATATCTGGGTAGCATATGCTATCCTAATCTATATCTGGGTAGTATATGCTATCCTAATTT
ATATCTGGGTAGCATAGGCTATCCTAATCTATATCTGGGTAGCATATGCTATCCTAATCTATATCTGGGT
AGTATATGCTATCCTAATCTGTATCCGGGTAGCATATGCTATCCTAATAGAGATTAGGGTAGTATATGCT
ATCCTAATTTATATCTGGGTAGCATATACTACCCAAATATCTGGATAGCATATGCTATCCTAATCTATAT
CTGGGTAGCATATGCTATCCTAATCTATATCTGGGTAGCATAGGCTATCCTAATCTATATCTGGGTAGCA
TATGCTATCCTAATCTATATCTGGGTAGTATATGCTATCCTAATTTATATCTGGGTAGCATAGGCTATCC
TAATCTATATCTGGGTAGCATATGCTATCCTAATCTATATCTGGGTAGTATATGCTATCCTAATCTGTAT
CCGGGTAGCATATGCTATCCTCATGATAAGCTGTCAAACATGAGAATTTTCTTGAAGACGAAAGGGCCTC
GTGATACGCCTATTTTTATAGGTTAATGTCATGATAATAATGGTTTCTTAGACGTCAGGTGGCACTTTTC
GGGGAAATGTGCGCGGAACCCCTATTTGTTTATTTTTCTAAATACATTCAAATATGTATCCGCTCATGAG
ACAATAACCCTGATAAATGCTTCAATAATATTGAAAAAGGAAGAGTATGAGTATTCAACATTTCCGTGTC
GCCCTTATTCCCTTTTTTGCGGCATTTTGCCTTCCTGTTTTTGCTCACCCAGAAACGCTGGTGAAAGTAA
AAGATGCTGAAGATCAGTTGGGTGCACGAGTGGGTTACATCGAACTGGATCTCAACAGCGGTAAGATCCT
TGAGAGTTTTCGCCCCGAAGAACGTTTTCCAATGATGAGCACTTTTAAAGTTCTGCTATGTGGCGCGGTA
TTATCCCGTGTTGACGCCGGGCAAGAGCAACTCGGTCGCCGCATACACTATTCTCAGAATGACTTGGTTG
AGTACTCACCAGTCACAGAAAAGCATCTTACGGATGGCATGACAGTAAGAGAATTATGCAGTGCTGCCAT
AACCATGAGTGATAACACTGCGGCCAACTTACTTCTGACAACGATCGGAGGACCGAAGGAGCTAACCGCT
TTTTTGCACAACATGGGGGATCATGTAACTCGCCTTGATCGTTGGGAACCGGAGCTGAATGAAGCCATAC
CAAACGACGAGCGTGACACCACGATGCCTGCAGCAATGGCAACAACGTTGCGCAAACTATTAACTGGCGA
ACTACTTACTCTAGCTTCCCGGCAACAATTAATAGACTGGATGGAGGCGGATAAAGTTGCAGGACCACTT
CTGCGCTCGGCCCTTCCGGCTGGCTGGTTTATTGCTGATAAATCTGGAGCCGGTGAGCGTGGGTCTCGCG
GTATCATTGCAGCACTGGGGCCAGATGGTAAGCCCTCCCGTATCGTAGTTATCTACACGACGGGGAGTCA
GGCAACTATGGATGAACGAAATAGACAGATCGCTGAGATAGGTGCCTCACTGATTAAGCATTGGTAACTG
TCAGACCAAGTTTACTCATATATACTTTAGATTGATTTAAAACTTCATTTTTAATTTAAAAGGATCTAGG
TGAAGATCCTTTTTGATAATCTCATGACCAAAATCCCTTAACGTGAGTTTTCGTTCCACTGAGCGTCAGA
CCCCGTAGAAAAGATCAAAGGATCTTCTTGAGATCCTTTTTTTCTGCGCGTAATCTGCTGCTTGCAAACA
AAAAAACCACCGCTACCAGCGGTGGTTTGTTTGCCGGATCAAGAGCTACCAACTCTTTTTCCGAAGGTAA
CTGGCTTCAGCAGAGCGCAGATACCAAATACTGTTCTTCTAGTGTAGCCGTAGTTAGGCCACCACTTCAA
GAACTCTGTAGCACCGCCTACATACCTCGCTCTGCTAATCCTGTTACCAGTGGCTGCTGCCAGTGGCGAT
AAGTCGTGTCTTACCGGGTTGGACTCAAGACGATAGTTACCGGATAAGGCGCAGCGGTCGGGCTGAACGG
GGGGTTCGTGCACACAGCCCAGCTTGGAGCGAACGACCTACACCGAACTGAGATACCTACAGCGTGAGCT
ATGAGAAAGCGCCACGCTTCCCGAAGGGAGAAAGGCGGACAGGTATCCGGTAAGCGGCAGGGTCGGAACA
GGAGAGCGCACGAGGGAGCTTCCAGGGGGAAACGCCTGGTATCTTTATAGTCCTGTCGGGTTTCGCCACC
TCTGACTTGAGCGTCGATTTTTGTGATGCTCGTCAGGGGGGCGGAGCCTATGGAAAAACGCCAGCAACGC
GGCCTTTTTACGGTTCCTGGCCTTTTGCTGGCCTTTTGCTCACATGTTCTTTCCTGCGTTATCCCCTGAT
TCTGTGGATAACCGTATTACCGCCTTTGAGTGAGCTGATACCGCTCGCCGCAGCCGAACGACCGAGCGCA
GCGAGTCAGTGAGCGAGGAAGCGGAAGAGCGCCCAATACGCAAACCGCCTCTCCCCGCGCGTTGGCCGAT
TCATTAATGCAGCTGGCACGACAGGTTTCCCGACTGGAAAGCGGGCAGTGAGCGCAACGCAATTAATGTG
AGTTAGCTCACTCATTAGGCACCCCAGGCTTTACACTTTATGCTTCCGGCTCGTATGTTGTGTGGAATTG
TGAGCGGATAACAATTTCACACAGGAAACAGCTATGACCATGATTACGCCAAGCTCTAGCTAGAGGTCGA
CCAATTCTCATGTTTGACAGCTTATCATCGCAGATCCGGGCAACGTTGTTGCCATTGCTGCAGGCGCAGA
ACTGGTAGGTATGGAAGATCTATACATTGAATCAATATTGGCAATTAGCCATATTAGTCATTGGTTATAT
AGCATAAATCAATATTGGCTATTGGCCATTGCATACGTTGTATCTATATCATAATATGTACATTTATATT
GGCTCATGTCCAATATGACCGCCATGTTGACATTGATTATTGACTAGTTATTAATAGTAATCAATTACGG
GGTCATTAGTTCATAGCCCATATATGGAGTTCCGCGTTACATAACTTACGGTAAATGGCCCGCCTGGCTG
ACCGCCCAACGACCCCCGCCCATTGACGTCAATAATGACGTATGTTCCCATAGTAACGCCAATAGGGACT
TTCCATTGACGTCAATGGGTGGAGTATTTACGGTAAACTGCCCACTTGGCAGTACATCAAGTGTATCATA
TGCCAAGTCCGCCCCCTATTGACGTCAATGACGGTAAATGGCCCGCCTGGCATTATGCCCAGTACATGAC
CTTACGGGACTTTCCTACTTGGCAGTACATCTACGTATTAGTCATCGCTATTACCATGGTGATGCGGTTT
TGGCAGTACACCAATGGGCGTGGATAGCGGTTTGACTCACGGGGATTTCCAAGTCTCCACCCCATTGACG
TCAATGGGAGTTTGTTTTGGCACCAAAATCAACGGGACTTTCCAAAATGTCGTAATAACCCCGCCCCGTT
GACGCAAATGGGCGGTAGGCGTGTACGGTGGGAGGTCTATATAAGCAGAGCTCGTTTAGTGAACCGTCAG
ATCCTCACTCTCTTCCGCATCGCTGTCTGCGAGGGCCAGCTGTTGGGCTCGCGGTTGAGGACAAACTCTT
CGCGGTCTTTCCAGTACTCTTGGATCGGAAACCCGTCGGCCTCCGAACGGTACTCCGCCACCGAGGGACC
TGAGCGAGTCCGCATCGACCGGATCGGAAAACCT
Features (pLannotate 1.2.2; 21 found; start..end, strand, type, name):
    184..273     +  intron         chimeric intron (fragment): chimera between introns from adenovirus and immunoglobulin heavy chain genes
    292..338     +  CDS            IgH signal sequence (fragment): signal sequence from the mouse immunoglobulin heavy chain variable region
    772..1332    +  CDS            Cd4 (fragment): CD4_RAT - Experimental evidence at protein level: Swiss-Prot protein existence level 1. Integral membrane glycoprotein that plays an essential role in the immune response and serves multiple functions in responses against both external and internal offenses. In T-cells, functions primarily as a coreceptor for MHC class II molecule:peptide complex. The antigens presented by class II peptides are derived from extracellular proteins while class I peptides are derived from cytosolic proteins. Interacts simultaneously with the T-cell receptor (TCR) and the MHC class II presented by antigen presenti
   1369..1536    +  CDS            COMP (fragment): COMP_HUMAN - Experimental evidence at protein level: Swiss-Prot protein existence level 1. May play a role in the structural integrity of cartilage via its interaction with other extracellular matrix proteins such as the collagens and fibronectin. Can mediate the interaction of chondrocytes with the cartilage extracellular matrix through interaction with cell surface integrin receptors. Could play a role in the pathogenesis of osteoarthritis. Potent suppressor of apoptosis in both primary chondrocytes and transformed cells. Suppresses apoptosis by blocking the activation of caspase-3 and by in
   1544..2331    +  CDS            bla(M) (fragment): β-lactamase lacking the signal sequence; bla(M); allows cytosolic expression of β-lactamase
   2338..2403    +  CDS            3xFLAG: three tandem FLAG® epitope tags, followed by an enterokinase cleavage site
   2465..2520    +  polyA_signal   β-globin poly(A) signal: rabbit β-globin polyadenylation signal (Gil and Proudfoot, 1987)
   3034..4715    -  rep_origin     oriP (fragment): Epstein-Barr virus oriP replication origin (Yates et al., 2000)
   4842..4946    +  promoter       AmpR promoter: bla
   4947..5807    +  CDS            AmpR: β-lactamase; bla; confers resistance to ampicillin, carbenicillin, and related antibiotics
   5978..6566    +  rep_origin     ori: high-copy-number ColE1/pMB1/pBR322/pUC origin of replication
   6749..6841    +  CDS            lacI (fragment): lac repressor; lacI; The lac repressor binds to the lac operator to inhibit transcription in E. coli. This inhibition can be relieved by adding lactose or isopropyl-β-D-thiogalactopyranoside (IPTG).
   6854..6875    +  protein_bind   CAP binding site: CAP binding activates transcription in the presence of cAMP. E. coli catabolite activator protein
   6890..6920    +  promoter       lac promoter: promoter for the E. coli lac operon
   6928..6944    +  protein_bind   lac operator: The lac repressor binds to the lac operator to inhibit transcription in E. coli. This inhibition can be relieved by adding lactose or isopropyl-β-D-thiogalactopyranoside (IPTG). lac repressor encoded by lacI
   7014..7030    +  promoter       tet promoter (fragment): E. coli promoter for tetracycline efflux protein gene
   7040..7065    -  CDS            bla(M) (fragment): β-lactamase lacking the signal sequence; bla(M); allows cytosolic expression of β-lactamase
   7239..7618    +  enhancer       CMV enhancer: human cytomegalovirus immediate early enhancer
   7620..7819    +  promoter       CMV promoter: human cytomegalovirus (CMV) immediate early promoter
   7887..7925    +  misc_feature   Ad SA (fragment): adenovirus major late transcript splice acceptor (Friedrich and Soriano, 1991)
   7958..153     -  CDS            PTP (fragment) (across the origin): TERM_ADE02 - Experimental evidence at protein level: Swiss-Prot protein existence level 1. Protein covalently bound to the viral DNA that acts as a primer for viral genomic replication by DNA strand displacement. Assembles on the viral origin of replication in an initiation complex with viral polymerase, DBP, host NFIA and host POU2F1/OCT1. During initiation, the polymerase covalently couples the first dCTP with Ser- 580 of pTP. The terminal protein stimulates the template activity over 20 fold compared to protein-free templates. Neo-synthesized viral genomes are linked to two preterminal prot
