>Addgene plasmid #110967 | PF3D7_1310500-COMP-blac-flag-his | addgene full sequence | sequence record 224243 | Addgene NGS Result
CTCGAGAAAGGCGTCTAACCAGTCACAGTCGCAAGGTAGGCTGAGCACCGTGGCGGGCGGCAGCGGGTGG
CGGTCGGGGTTGTTTCTGGCGGAGGTGCTGCTGATGATGTAATTAAAGTAGGCGGTCTTGAGACGGCGGA
TGGTCGAGGTGAGGTGTGGCAGGCTTGAGATCCAGCTGTTGGGGTGAGTACTCCCTCTCAAAAGCGGGCA
TTACTTCTGCGCTAAGATTGTCAGTTTCCAAAAACGAGGAGGATTTGATATTCACCTGGCCCGATCTGGC
CATACACTTGAGTGACAATGACATCCACTTTGCCTTTCTCTCCACAGGTGTCCACTCCCAGGTCCAAGTT
TGCCACCATGGAGTTTCAGACCCAGGTACTCATGTCCCTGCTGCTCTGCATGTCTGGTGCGGCCGCCGAT
GAGGACGTGATCGAGCTGAAGAACAACTACATCGAGGGCATCGTGAAGGGCGACGCCGACCTGCTGTTCA
ACTGCGCCATCTACCTGGACAGCGACACCTACGTGTCCCCAAAGAGCGACGGCAAGTTCCTGTTCAAGAA
CGTGAAAGAGGGCGAGTACACTATGTACGTGAACCACCCCTACCTCGAGTTCAACAAGTACTACGTGGAA
GTGAAGAAGCAGATCACCCGGAACAACGGCGCCCTGTACCTGGTGCAGGCCTACGAGCTGAACCTGCCCT
TCGAGAAGTCCAACCTGATCGTGAACAACATCGTGTTCAAGGCCAAGCGGATCTACGACTTCCTGATCCC
CGGCGCGCCGTCGACCTCCATCACGGCCTATAAGAGTGAGGGGGAGTCAGCGGAGTTCTCCTTCCCACTC
AACCTTGGAGAGGAAAGCCTGCAGGGAGAGTTGAGATGGAAGGCAGAGAAGGCTCCTTCTTCCCAGTCCT
GGATCACCTTCTCCCTAAAGAACCAAAAGGTGTCTGTGCAGAAGTCTACTAGCAACCCCAAGTTCCAGCT
GTCCGAAACGCTCCCACTCACCCTTCAGATACCCCAGGTCTCCCTTCAGTTTGCTGGTTCTGGCAACCTG
ACCCTGACTCTGGACAGAGGGATACTGTATCAGGAAGTGAACCTGGTGGTGATGAAAGTGACTCAGCCCG
ACAGCAACACTTTGACCTGTGAGGTGATGGGACCCACCTCACCCAAGATGAGACTGATCTTGAAGCAGGA
GAATCAGGAGGCCAGGGTCTCCAGGCAGGAGAAAGTGATTCAAGTGCAGGCCCCTGAAGCAGGGGTGTGG
CAATGTCTACTGAGTGAAGGTGAAGAGGTCAAGATGGACTCCAAGATCCAGGTTTTATCCAAAGGGTTGA
ATTCCGGCGGCGGCTCCGGAGGCGGTACCGGTGGCGGCGACCTAGCCCCACAGATGCTTCGAGAACTCCA
GGAGACTAATGCGGCGCTGCAAGACGTGAGAGAGCTCTTGCGACAGCAGGTCAAGGAGATCACCTTCCTG
AAGAATACGGTGATGGAATGTGACGCCTGCGGTCTAGACAGAAACCTGCCTCCACTAGCACCTCTGGGCC
CACACCCAGAAACGCTGGTGAAAGTAAAAGATGCTGAAGATCAGTTGGGTGCACGAGTGGGTTACATCGA
ACTGGATCTCAACAGCGGTAAGATCCTTGAGAGTTTTCGCCCCGAAGAACGTTTTCCAATGATGAGCACT
TTTAAAGTTCTGCTATGTGGCGCGGTATTATCCCGTATTGACGCCGGGCAAGAGCAACTCGGTCGCCGCA
TACACTATTCTCAGAATGACTTGGTTGAGTACTCACCAGTCACAGAAAAGCATCTTACGGATGGCATGAC
AGTAAGAGAATTATGCAGTGCTGCCATAACCATGAGTGATAACACTGCGGCCAACTTACTTCTGACAACG
ATCGGAGGACCGAAGGAGCTAACCGCTTTTTTGCACAACATGGGGGATCATGTAACTCGCCTTGATCGTT
GGGAACCGGAGCTGAATGAAGCCATACCAAACGACGAGCGTGACACCACGATGCCTGTAGCAATGGCAAC
AACGTTGCGCAAACTATTAACTGGCGAACTACTTACTCTAGCTTCCCGGCAACAATTAATAGACTGGATG
GAGGCGGATAAAGTTGCAGGACCACTTCTGCGCTCGGCCCTTCCGGCTGGCTGGTTTATTGCTGATAAAT
CTGGAGCCGGTGAGCGTGGGTCTCGCGGTATCATTGCAGCACTGGGGCCAGATGGTAAGCCCTCCCGTAT
CGTAGTTATCTACACGACGGGGAGTCAGGCAACTATGGATGAACGAAATAGACAGATCGCTGAGATAGGT
GCCTCACTGATTAAGCATTGGGGCCCTGACTACAAAGACCATGACGGTGATTATAAAGATCATGACATCG
ATTACAAGGATGACGATGACAAGGGCCCTCACCACCACCATCACCACTAATAATAAGGATCCCCCGACCT
CGACCTCTGGCTAATAAAGGAAATTTATTTTCATTGCAATAGTGTGTTGGAATTTTTTGTGTCTCTCACT
CGGAAGGACATATGGGAGGGCAAATCATTTGGTCGAGATCCCTCGGAGATCTCTAGCTAGAGGATCGATC
CCCGCCCCGGACGAACTAAACCTGACTACGACATCTCTGCCCCTTCTTCGCGGGGCAGTGCATGTAATCC
CTTCAGTTGGTTGGTACAACTTGCCAACTGGGCCCTGTTCCACATGTGACACGGGGGGGGACCAAACACA
AAGGGGTTCTCTGACTGTAGTTGACATCCTTATAAATGGATGTGCACATTTGCCAACACTGAGTGGCTTT
CATCCTGGAGCAGACTTTGCAGTCTGTGGACTGCAACACAACATTGCCTTTATGTGTAACTCTTGGCTGA
AGCTCTTACACCAATGCTGGGGGACATGTACCTCCCAGGGGCCCAGGAAGACTACGGGAGGCTACACCAA
CGTCAATCAGAGGGGCCTGTGTAGCTACCGATAAGCGGACCCTCAAGAGGGCATTAGCAATAGTGTTTAT
AAGGCCCCCTTGTTAACCCTAAACGGGTAGCATATGCTTCCCGGGTAGTAGTATATACTATCCAGACTAA
CCCTAATTCAATAGCATATGTTACCCAACGGGAAGCATATGCTATCGAATTAGGGTTAGTAAAAGGGTCC
TAAGGAACAGCGATATCTCCCACCCCATGAGCTGTCACGGTTTTATTTACATGGGGTCAGGATTCCACGA
GGGTAGTGAACCATTTTAGTCACAAGGGCAGTGGCTGAAGATCAAGGAGCGGGCAGTGAACTCTCCTGAA
TCTTCGCCTGCTTCTTCATTCTCCTTCGTTTAGCTAATAGAATAACTGCTGAGTTGTGAACAGTAAGGTG
TATGTGAGGTGCTCGAAAACAAGGTTTCAGGTGACGCCCCCAGAATAAAATTTGGACGGGGGGTTCAGTG
GTGGCATTGTGCTATGACACCAATATAACCCTCACAAACCCCTTGGGCAATAAATACTAGTGTAGGAATG
AAACATTCTGAATATCTTTAACAATAGAAATCCATGGGGTGGGGACAAGCCGTAAAGACTGGATGTCCAT
CTCACACGAATTTATGGCTATGGGCAACACATAATCCTAGTGCAATATGATACTGGGGTTATTAAGATGT
GTCCCAGGCAGGGACCAAGACAGGTGAACCATGTTGTTACACTCTATTTGTAACAAGGGGAAAGAGAGTG
GACGCCGACAGCAGCGGACTCCACTGGTTGTCTCTAACACCCCCGAAAATTAAACGGGGCTCCACGCCAA
TGGGGCCCATAAACAAAGACAAGTGGCCACTCTTTTTTTTGAAATTGTGGAGTGGGGGCACGCGTCAGCC
CCCACACGCCGCCCTGCGGTTTTGGACTGTAAAATAAGGGTGTAATAACTTGGCTGATTGTAACCCCGCT
AACCACTGCGGTCAAACCACTTGCCCACAAAACCACTAATGGCACCCCGGGGAATACCTGCATAAGTAGG
TGGGCGGGCCAAGATAGGGGCGCGATTGCTGCGATCTGGAGGACAAATTACACACACTTGCGCCTGAGCG
CCAAGCACAGGGTTGTTGGTCCTCATATTCACGAGGTCGCTGAGAGCACGGTGGGCTAATGTTGCCATGG
GTAGCATATACTACCCAAATATCTGGATAGCATATGCTATCCTAATCTATATCTGGGTAGCATAGGCTAT
CCTAATCTATATCTGGGTAGCATATGCTATCCTAATCTATATCTGGGTAGTATATGCTATCCTAATTTAT
ATCTGGGTAGCATAGGCTATCCTAATCTATATCTGGGTAGCATATGCTATCCTAATCTATATCTGGGTAG
TATATGCTATCCTAATCTGTATCCGGGTAGCATATGCTATCCTAATAGAGATTAGGGTAGTATATGCTAT
CCTAATTTATATCTGGGTAGCATATACTACCCAAATATCTGGATAGCATATGCTATCCTAATCTATATCT
GGGTAGCATATGCTATCCTAATCTATATCTGGGTAGCATAGGCTATCCTAATCTATATCTGGGTAGCATA
TGCTATCCTAATCTATATCTGGGTAGTATATGCTATCCTAATTTATATCTGGGTAGCATAGGCTATCCTA
ATCTATATCTGGGTAGCATATGCTATCCTAATCTATATCTGGGTAGTATATGCTATCCTAATCTGTATCC
GGGTAGCATATGCTATCCTCATGATAAGCTGTCAAACATGAGAATTTTCTTGAAGACGAAAGGGCCTCGT
GATACGCCTATTTTTATAGGTTAATGTCATGATAATAATGGTTTCTTAGACGTCAGGTGGCACTTTTCGG
GGAAATGTGCGCGGAACCCCTATTTGTTTATTTTTCTAAATACATTCAAATATGTATCCGCTCATGAGAC
AATAACCCTGATAAATGCTTCAATAATATTGAAAAAGGAAGAGTATGAGTATTCAACATTTCCGTGTCGC
CCTTATTCCCTTTTTTGCGGCATTTTGCCTTCCTGTTTTTGCTCACCCAGAAACGCTGGTGAAAGTAAAA
GATGCTGAAGATCAGTTGGGTGCACGAGTGGGTTACATCGAACTGGATCTCAACAGCGGTAAGATCCTTG
AGAGTTTTCGCCCCGAAGAACGTTTTCCAATGATGAGCACTTTTAAAGTTCTGCTATGTGGCGCGGTATT
ATCCCGTGTTGACGCCGGGCAAGAGCAACTCGGTCGCCGCATACACTATTCTCAGAATGACTTGGTTGAG
TACTCACCAGTCACAGAAAAGCATCTTACGGATGGCATGACAGTAAGAGAATTATGCAGTGCTGCCATAA
CCATGAGTGATAACACTGCGGCCAACTTACTTCTGACAACGATCGGAGGACCGAAGGAGCTAACCGCTTT
TTTGCACAACATGGGGGATCATGTAACTCGCCTTGATCGTTGGGAACCGGAGCTGAATGAAGCCATACCA
AACGACGAGCGTGACACCACGATGCCTGCAGCAATGGCAACAACGTTGCGCAAACTATTAACTGGCGAAC
TACTTACTCTAGCTTCCCGGCAACAATTAATAGACTGGATGGAGGCGGATAAAGTTGCAGGACCACTTCT
GCGCTCGGCCCTTCCGGCTGGCTGGTTTATTGCTGATAAATCTGGAGCCGGTGAGCGTGGGTCTCGCGGT
ATCATTGCAGCACTGGGGCCAGATGGTAAGCCCTCCCGTATCGTAGTTATCTACACGACGGGGAGTCAGG
CAACTATGGATGAACGAAATAGACAGATCGCTGAGATAGGTGCCTCACTGATTAAGCATTGGTAACTGTC
AGACCAAGTTTACTCATATATACTTTAGATTGATTTAAAACTTCATTTTTAATTTAAAAGGATCTAGGTG
AAGATCCTTTTTGATAATCTCATGACCAAAATCCCTTAACGTGAGTTTTCGTTCCACTGAGCGTCAGACC
CCGTAGAAAAGATCAAAGGATCTTCTTGAGATCCTTTTTTTCTGCGCGTAATCTGCTGCTTGCAAACAAA
AAAACCACCGCTACCAGCGGTGGTTTGTTTGCCGGATCAAGAGCTACCAACTCTTTTTCCGAAGGTAACT
GGCTTCAGCAGAGCGCAGATACCAAATACTGTTCTTCTAGTGTAGCCGTAGTTAGGCCACCACTTCAAGA
ACTCTGTAGCACCGCCTACATACCTCGCTCTGCTAATCCTGTTACCAGTGGCTGCTGCCAGTGGCGATAA
GTCGTGTCTTACCGGGTTGGACTCAAGACGATAGTTACCGGATAAGGCGCAGCGGTCGGGCTGAACGGGG
GGTTCGTGCACACAGCCCAGCTTGGAGCGAACGACCTACACCGAACTGAGATACCTACAGCGTGAGCTAT
GAGAAAGCGCCACGCTTCCCGAAGGGAGAAAGGCGGACAGGTATCCGGTAAGCGGCAGGGTCGGAACAGG
AGAGCGCACGAGGGAGCTTCCAGGGGGAAACGCCTGGTATCTTTATAGTCCTGTCGGGTTTCGCCACCTC
TGACTTGAGCGTCGATTTTTGTGATGCTCGTCAGGGGGGCGGAGCCTATGGAAAAACGCCAGCAACGCGG
CCTTTTTACGGTTCCTGGCCTTTTGCTGGCCTTTTGCTCACATGTTCTTTCCTGCGTTATCCCCTGATTC
TGTGGATAACCGTATTACCGCCTTTGAGTGAGCTGATACCGCTCGCCGCAGCCGAACGACCGAGCGCAGC
GAGTCAGTGAGCGAGGAAGCGGAAGAGCGCCCAATACGCAAACCGCCTCTCCCCGCGCGTTGGCCGATTC
ATTAATGCAGCTGGCACGACAGGTTTCCCGACTGGAAAGCGGGCAGTGAGCGCAACGCAATTAATGTGAG
TTAGCTCACTCATTAGGCACCCCAGGCTTTACACTTTATGCTTCCGGCTCGTATGTTGTGTGGAATTGTG
AGCGGATAACAATTTCACACAGGAAACAGCTATGACCATGATTACGCCAAGCTCTAGCTAGAGGTCGACC
AATTCTCATGTTTGACAGCTTATCATCGCAGATCCGGGCAACGTTGTTGCCATTGCTGCAGGCGCAGAAC
TGGTAGGTATGGAAGATCTATACATTGAATCAATATTGGCAATTAGCCATATTAGTCATTGGTTATATAG
CATAAATCAATATTGGCTATTGGCCATTGCATACGTTGTATCTATATCATAATATGTACATTTATATTGG
CTCATGTCCAATATGACCGCCATGTTGACATTGATTATTGACTAGTTATTAATAGTAATCAATTACGGGG
TCATTAGTTCATAGCCCATATATGGAGTTCCGCGTTACATAACTTACGGTAAATGGCCCGCCTGGCTGAC
CGCCCAACGACCCCCGCCCATTGACGTCAATAATGACGTATGTTCCCATAGTAACGCCAATAGGGACTTT
CCATTGACGTCAATGGGTGGAGTATTTACGGTAAACTGCCCACTTGGCAGTACATCAAGTGTATCATATG
CCAAGTCCGCCCCCTATTGACGTCAATGACGGTAAATGGCCCGCCTGGCATTATGCCCAGTACATGACCT
TACGGGACTTTCCTACTTGGCAGTACATCTACGTATTAGTCATCGCTATTACCATGGTGATGCGGTTTTG
GCAGTACACCAATGGGCGTGGATAGCGGTTTGACTCACGGGGATTTCCAAGTCTCCACCCCATTGACGTC
AATGGGAGTTTGTTTTGGCACCAAAATCAACGGGACTTTCCAAAATGTCGTAATAACCCCGCCCCGTTGA
CGCAAATGGGCGGTAGGCGTGTACGGTGGGAGGTCTATATAAGCAGAGCTCGTTTAGTGAACCGTCAGAT
CCTCACTCTCTTCCGCATCGCTGTCTGCGAGGGCCAGCTGTTGGGCTCGCGGTTGAGGACAAACTCTTCG
CGGTCTTTCCAGTACTCTTGGATCGGAAACCCGTCGGCCTCCGAACGGTACTCCGCCACCGAGGGACCTG
AGCGAGTCCGCATCGACCGGATCGGAAAACCT
Features (pLannotate 1.2.2; 21 found; start..end, strand, type, name):
    184..273     +  intron         chimeric intron (fragment): chimera between introns from adenovirus and immunoglobulin heavy chain genes
    292..338     +  CDS            IgH signal sequence (fragment): signal sequence from the mouse immunoglobulin heavy chain variable region
    772..1332    +  CDS            Cd4 (fragment): CD4_RAT - Experimental evidence at protein level: Swiss-Prot protein existence level 1. Integral membrane glycoprotein that plays an essential role in the immune response and serves multiple functions in responses against both external and internal offenses. In T-cells, functions primarily as a coreceptor for MHC class II molecule:peptide complex. The antigens presented by class II peptides are derived from extracellular proteins while class I peptides are derived from cytosolic proteins. Interacts simultaneously with the T-cell receptor (TCR) and the MHC class II presented by antigen presenti
   1369..1536    +  CDS            COMP (fragment): COMP_HUMAN - Experimental evidence at protein level: Swiss-Prot protein existence level 1. May play a role in the structural integrity of cartilage via its interaction with other extracellular matrix proteins such as the collagens and fibronectin. Can mediate the interaction of chondrocytes with the cartilage extracellular matrix through interaction with cell surface integrin receptors. Could play a role in the pathogenesis of osteoarthritis. Potent suppressor of apoptosis in both primary chondrocytes and transformed cells. Suppresses apoptosis by blocking the activation of caspase-3 and by in
   1544..2331    +  CDS            bla(M) (fragment): β-lactamase lacking the signal sequence; bla(M); allows cytosolic expression of β-lactamase
   2338..2403    +  CDS            3xFLAG: three tandem FLAG® epitope tags, followed by an enterokinase cleavage site
   2463..2518    +  polyA_signal   β-globin poly(A) signal: rabbit β-globin polyadenylation signal (Gil and Proudfoot, 1987)
   3032..4713    -  rep_origin     oriP (fragment): Epstein-Barr virus oriP replication origin (Yates et al., 2000)
   4840..4944    +  promoter       AmpR promoter: bla
   4945..5805    +  CDS            AmpR: β-lactamase; bla; confers resistance to ampicillin, carbenicillin, and related antibiotics
   5976..6564    +  rep_origin     ori: high-copy-number ColE1/pMB1/pBR322/pUC origin of replication
   6747..6839    +  CDS            lacI (fragment): lac repressor; lacI; The lac repressor binds to the lac operator to inhibit transcription in E. coli. This inhibition can be relieved by adding lactose or isopropyl-β-D-thiogalactopyranoside (IPTG).
   6852..6873    +  protein_bind   CAP binding site: CAP binding activates transcription in the presence of cAMP. E. coli catabolite activator protein
   6888..6918    +  promoter       lac promoter: promoter for the E. coli lac operon
   6926..6942    +  protein_bind   lac operator: The lac repressor binds to the lac operator to inhibit transcription in E. coli. This inhibition can be relieved by adding lactose or isopropyl-β-D-thiogalactopyranoside (IPTG). lac repressor encoded by lacI
   7012..7028    +  promoter       tet promoter (fragment): E. coli promoter for tetracycline efflux protein gene
   7038..7063    -  CDS            bla(M) (fragment): β-lactamase lacking the signal sequence; bla(M); allows cytosolic expression of β-lactamase
   7237..7616    +  enhancer       CMV enhancer: human cytomegalovirus immediate early enhancer
   7618..7817    +  promoter       CMV promoter: human cytomegalovirus (CMV) immediate early promoter
   7885..7923    +  misc_feature   Ad SA (fragment): adenovirus major late transcript splice acceptor (Friedrich and Soriano, 1991)
   7956..153     -  CDS            PTP (fragment) (across the origin): TERM_ADE02 - Experimental evidence at protein level: Swiss-Prot protein existence level 1. Protein covalently bound to the viral DNA that acts as a primer for viral genomic replication by DNA strand displacement. Assembles on the viral origin of replication in an initiation complex with viral polymerase, DBP, host NFIA and host POU2F1/OCT1. During initiation, the polymerase covalently couples the first dCTP with Ser- 580 of pTP. The terminal protein stimulates the template activity over 20 fold compared to protein-free templates. Neo-synthesized viral genomes are linked to two preterminal prot
