[The description below was written by a language model from this plasmid's Addgene catalogue record and pLannotate feature annotations shown in this document.]
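Description:
PF3D7_1310500-COMP-blac-flag-his is a mammalian expression plasmid built on the pTT3 backbone for producing a secreted, pentameric form of a Plasmodium falciparum protein ectodomain. It is propagated in E. coli through a high-copy ColE1/pUC-type origin with ampicillin selection (AmpR). It also carries an Epstein-Barr virus oriP fragment, which supports episomal maintenance in cells that supply EBNA1. Expression is driven by the CMV enhancer and promoter, followed by adenovirus-derived leader/splice elements and a chimeric intron, and terminated by the rabbit β-globin polyadenylation signal. The antisense adenoviral "PTP" hit spanning the origin probably reflects this adenoviral leader sequence rather than a functional coding region.

The 354 bp insert is a synthetic sequence encoding the ectodomain of the conserved Plasmodium protein PF3D7_1310500, cloned between retained NotI and AscI sites. All NXT/S sequons are mutated to NXA so that mammalian cells do not add N-linked glycans. The insert itself is not annotated in the feature tables but would sit in the gap between the signal sequence and Cd4. An exogenous mouse immunoglobulin signal peptide at the N-terminus directs secretion. Downstream, the ectodomain is fused in frame to rat Cd4 domains 3+4, the coiled-coil pentamerisation segment of cartilage oligomeric matrix protein (COMP), β-lactamase lacking its own signal sequence, a 3xFLAG tag and a 6xHis tag (listed in the catalogue, not annotated).

Pentamerisation raises binding avidity, and the β-lactamase provides an enzymatic readout. This suits the protein for use as a "prey" reagent in screens for low-affinity extracellular interactions, consistent with the associated study of sporozoite membrane protein interactions. The two sequence records (8,012 and 8,014 nt) show the same features.
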