Addgene plasmid #110967: PF3D7_1310500-COMP-blac-flag-his
Purpose: Expresses pentamerised full-length protein ectodomain with no N-linked glycans in mammalian cells. Contains a C-terminal rat Cd4 d3+4 tag, COMP pentamerisation domain, flag- and 6xHis tags.
Depositing lab: Gavin Wright. Depositing organization: Wellcome Sanger Institute. Publication: Systematic Identification of Plasmodium Falciparum Sporozoite Membrane Protein Interactions Reveals an Essential Role for the p24 Complex in Host Infection. Knockel J, Dundas K, Yang ASP, Galaway F, Metcalf T, Gemert GV, Sauerwein RW, Rayner JC, Billker O, Wright GJ. Mol Cell Proteomics. 2021;20:100038. doi: 10.1074/mcp.RA120.002432. Epub 2021 Jan 27. PubMed 33515807.
Backbone
  Vector backbone: pTT3
  Backbone manufacturer: pTT3 was obtained from Yves Durocher, National Research Council of Canada-Biotechnology Research Institute
  Backbone size w/o insert (bp): 7661
  Vector type: Mammalian Expression
Growth in bacteria
  Bacterial resistance: Ampicillin, 100 μg/mL
  Growth temperature: 37°C
  Growth strain: DH5alpha
  Copy number: Unknown
Gene/Insert
  Gene/Insert name: conserved Plasmodium protein (alt name: PF3D7_1310500)
  Species: Synthetic
  Insert size (bp): 354
  Mutation: All NXT/S sites mutated to NXA, where X is any amino acid except Proline
  Entrez Gene: PF3D7_1310500 (a.k.a. PF3D7_1310500, MAL13P1.50)
  Promoter: CMV
  Tag / fusion protein: Exogenous signal peptide of mouse origin (N terminal on insert); rat Cd4d3+4, beta-lactamase, triple FLAG tag, 6xHis tag (C terminal on insert)
  Cloning method: Restriction Enzyme; 5′ cloning site Not1 (not destroyed); 3′ cloning site Asc1 (not destroyed)
Terms and licenses: Academic/Nonprofit Terms; Industry Terms: Not Available to Industry
How to cite: PF3D7_1310500-COMP-blac-flag-his was a gift from Gavin Wright (Addgene plasmid # 110967 ; http://n2t.net/addgene:110967 ; RRID:Addgene_110967)
